Addgene plasmid #172630: px458-CCND1
Purpose: Expresses a gRNA against CCND1 and Cas9 from S. pyogenes with 2A-EGFP
Depositing lab: Michele Pagano. Depositing organization: NYU Grossman School of Medicine. Publication: CRL4(AMBRA1) is a master regulator of D-type cyclins. Simoneschi D, Rona G, Zhou N, Jeong YT, Jiang S, Milletti G, Arbini AA, O'Sullivan A, Wang AA, Nithikasem S, Keegan S, Siu Y, Cianfanelli V, Maiani E, Nazio F, Cecconi F, Boccalatte F, Fenyo D, Jones DR, Busino L, Pagano M. Nature. 2021 Apr;592(7856):789-793. doi: 10.1038/s41586-021-03445-y. Epub 2021 Apr 14. PubMed 33854235.
Backbone
  Vector backbone: px458
  Backbone manufacturer: F. Zhang (Addgene plasmid #48138)
  Vector type: Mammalian Expression, CRISPR
  Selectable markers: EGFP
Growth in bacteria
  Bacterial resistance: Ampicillin, 100 μg/mL
  Growth temperature: 37°C
  Growth strain: DH5alpha
  Copy number: Unknown
Gene/Insert
  Gene/Insert name: gRNA against CCND1 (alt names: cyclin D1; BCL1)
  gRNA/shRNA sequence: CGCGTACCCCGATGCCAACC
  Species: H. sapiens (human)
  Insert size (bp): 20
  Entrez Gene: CCND1 (a.k.a. BCL1, D11S287E, PRAD1, U21B31)
  Promoter: U6
  Cloning method: Restriction Enzyme; 5′ cloning site BbsI (destroyed during cloning); 3′ cloning site BbsI (destroyed during cloning)
  Sequencing primers: 5′ GACTATCATATGCTTACCGT
Terms and licenses: Academic/Nonprofit Terms; Industry Terms: Not Available to Industry
How to cite: px458-CCND1 was a gift from Michele Pagano (Addgene plasmid # 172630 ; http://n2t.net/addgene:172630 ; RRID:Addgene_172630)
