[The description below was written by a language model from this plasmid's Addgene catalogue record and pLannotate feature annotations shown in this document.]
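Description:
px458-CCND1 is an all-in-one mammalian CRISPR/Cas9 expression plasmid built on the px458 backbone, carrying a guide RNA directed against human CCND1 (cyclin D1, also known as BCL1). It is propagated in E. coli through a high-copy ColE1/pUC-type origin with ampicillin selection from the β-lactamase gene. An f1 phage origin is also annotated. There is no drug marker for mammalian cells, and EGFP fluorescence serves as the only means of identifying or sorting transfected cells.

The 20-nt CCND1 spacer was inserted between BbsI sites, which were destroyed in cloning. It lies downstream of the human U6 RNA polymerase III promoter and directly upstream of the S. pyogenes gRNA scaffold, so a complete single guide RNA is transcribed. A second scaffold fragment is also annotated just after the full scaffold.

A separate Pol II cassette uses a CMV enhancer, chicken β-actin promoter and hybrid intron to drive S. pyogenes Cas9. The annotation software splits Cas9 into contiguous N- and C-terminal portions, which together form one continuous coding sequence. Cas9 is followed by a nucleoplasmin nuclear localization signal and then EGFP, with a bGH polyadenylation signal closing the unit. According to the catalogue entry, EGFP is linked by a 2A peptide, although that element is not annotated separately in the feature table. The 2A peptide allows Cas9 and EGFP to be produced as separate proteins from one transcript. A single AAV2 ITR remains downstream as a backbone remnant, and one ITR is not enough for AAV packaging.

The construct is intended for transfection into human cells to target the CCND1 locus with Cas9, with enrichment of expressing cells by green fluorescence. It was deposited in connection with work on the regulation of D-type cyclins.
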