Features (pLannotate 1.2.2; 19 found; start..end, strand, type, name):
      1..241     +  promoter       U6 promoter: RNA polymerase III promoter for human U6 snRNA
    270..345     +  misc_RNA       gRNA scaffold: guide RNA scaffold for the Streptococcus pyogenes CRISPR/Cas9 system
    352..395     +  misc_RNA       gRNA scaffold (fragment): guide RNA scaffold for the Streptococcus pyogenes CRISPR/Cas9 system
    442..727     +  enhancer       CMV enhancer: human cytomegalovirus immediate early enhancer; contains an 18-bp deletion relative to the standard CMV enhancer
    729..1006    +  promoter       chicken β-actin promoter: No description available
   1007..1234    +  intron         hybrid intron: hybrid between chicken β-actin (CBA) and minute virus of mice (MMV) introns (Gray et al., 2011)
   1372..2973    +  CDS            Cas9(N): N-terminal portion of Streptococcus pyogenes Cas9 (Zetsche et al., 2015)
   2974..5472    +  CDS            Cas9(C): C-terminal portion of Streptococcus pyogenes Cas9 (Zetsche et al., 2015)
   5473..5520    +  CDS            nucleoplasmin NLS: bipartite nuclear localization signal from nucleoplasmin
   5590..6303    +  CDS            EGFP: EGFP is a basic (constitutively fluorescent) green fluorescent protein published in 1996, derived from Aequorea victoria. It is reported to be a rapidly-maturing weak dimer with moderate acid sensitivity.
   6337..6448    +  polyA_signal   bGH poly(A) signal: bovine growth hormone polyadenylation signal
   6553..6693    +  repeat_region  AAV2 ITR: inverted terminal repeat of adeno-associated virus serotype 2 inverted
   6698..6749    -  misc_feature   bom (fragment): basis of mobility region from pBR322
   6768..7223    +  rep_origin     f1 ori (sequence partly withheld): f1 bacteriophage origin of replication; arrow indicates direction of (+) strand synthesis
   7224..7273    -  misc_feature   bom (fragment): basis of mobility region from pBR322
   7375..7410    -  CDS            rop (fragment): Rop protein, which maintains plasmids at low copy number; rop
   7505..7609    +  promoter       AmpR promoter: bla
   7610..8470    +  CDS            AmpR: β-lactamase; bla; confers resistance to ampicillin, carbenicillin, and related antibiotics
   8641..9229    +  rep_origin     ori: high-copy-number ColE1/pMB1/pBR322/pUC origin of replication
>Addgene plasmid #172630 | px458-CCND1 | addgene full sequence | sequence record 340102 | Addgene NGS Result
GAGGGCCTATTTCCCATGATTCCTTCATATTTGCATATACGATACAAGGCTGTTAGAGAGATAATTGGAA
TTAATTTGACTGTAAACACAAAGATATTAGTACAAAATACGTGACGTAGAAAGTAATAATTTCTTGGGTA
GTTTGCAGTTTTAAAATTATGTTTTAAAATGGACTATCATATGCTTACCGTAACTTGAAAGTATTTCGAT
TTCTTGGCTTTATATATCTTGTGGAAAGGACGAAACACCGGTTGGCATCGGGGTACGCGGTTTTAGAGCT
AGAAATAGCAAGTTAAAATAAGGCTAGTCCGTTATCAACTTGAAAAAGTGGCACCGAGTCGGTGCTTTTT
TGTTTTAGAGCTAGAAATAGCAAGTTAAAATAAGGCTAGTCCGTTTTTAGCGCGTGCGCCAATTCTGCAG
ACAAATGGCTCTAGAGGTACCCGTTACATAACTTACGGTAAATGGCCCGCCTGGCTGACCGCCCAACGAC
CCCCGCCCATTGACGTCAATAGTAACGCCAATAGGGACTTTCCATTGACGTCAATGGGTGGAGTATTTAC
GGTAAACTGCCCACTTGGCAGTACATCAAGTGTATCATATGCCAAGTACGCCCCCTATTGACGTCAATGA
CGGTAAATGGCCCGCCTGGCATTGTGCCCAGTACATGACCTTATGGGACTTTCCTACTTGGCAGTACATC
TACGTATTAGTCATCGCTATTACCATGGTCGAGGTGAGCCCCACGTTCTGCTTCACTCTCCCCATCTCCC
CCCCCTCCCCACCCCCAATTTTGTATTTATTTATTTTTTAATTATTTTGTGCAGCGATGGGGGCGGGGGG
GGGGGGGGGGCGCGCGCCRGGSGGGGSGGGGSGGGGSGRGGGGSGGGGSGGGGSGAGGCGGRGAGGTGCG
GCGGCAGCCAATCAGAGCGGCGCGCTCCGAAAGTTTCCTTTTATGGCGAGGCGGCGGCGGCGGCGGCCCT
ATAAAAAGCGAAGCGCGCGGCGGGCGGGAGTCGCTGCGCGCTGCCTTCGCCCCGTGCCCCGCTCCGCCGC
CGCCTCGCGCCGCCCGCCCCGGCTCTGACTGACCGCGTTACTCCCACAGGTGAGCGGGCGGGACGGCCCT
TCTCCTCCGGGCTGTAATTAGCTGAGCAAGAGGTAAGGGTTTAAGGGATGGTTGGTTGGTGGGGTATTAA
TGTTTAATTACCTGGAGCACCTGCCTGAAATCACTTTTTTTCAGGTTGGACCGGTGCCACCATGGACTAT
AAGGACCACGACGGAGACTACAAGGATCATGATATTGATTACAAAGACGATGACGATAAGATGGCCCCAA
AGAAGAAGCGGAAGGTCGGTATCCACGGAGTCCCAGCAGCCGACAAGAAGTACAGCATCGGCCTGGACAT
CGGCACCAACTCTGTGGGCTGGGCCGTGATCACCGACGAGTACAAGGTGCCCAGCAAGAAATTCAAGGTG
CTGGGCAACACCGACCGGCACAGCATCAAGAAGAACCTGATCGGAGCCCTGCTGTTCGACAGCGGCGAAA
CAGCCGAGGCCACCCGGCTGAAGAGAACCGCCAGAAGAAGATACACCAGACGGAAGAACCGGATCTGCTA
TCTGCAAGAGATCTTCAGCAACGAGATGGCCAAGGTGGACGACAGCTTCTTCCACAGACTGGAAGAGTCC
TTCCTGGTGGAAGAGGATAAGAAGCACGAGCGGCACCCCATCTTCGGCAACATCGTGGACGAGGTGGCCT
ACCACGAGAAGTACCCCACCATCTACCACCTGAGAAAGAAACTGGTGGACAGCACCGACAAGGCCGACCT
GCGGCTGATCTATCTGGCCCTGGCCCACATGATCAAGTTCCGGGGCCACTTCCTGATCGAGGGCGACCTG
AACCCCGACAACAGCGACGTGGACAAGCTGTTCATCCAGCTGGTGCAGACCTACAACCAGCTGTTCGAGG
AAAACCCCATCAACGCCAGCGGCGTGGACGCCAAGGCCATCCTGTCTGCCAGACTGAGCAAGAGCAGACG
GCTGGAAAATCTGATCGCCCAGCTGCCCGGCGAGAAGAAGAATGGCCTGTTCGGAAACCTGATTGCCCTG
AGCCTGGGCCTGACCCCCAACTTCAAGAGCAACTTCGACCTGGCCGAGGATGCCAAACTGCAGCTGAGCA
AGGACACCTACGACGACGACCTGGACAACCTGCTGGCCCAGATCGGCGACCAGTACGCCGACCTGTTTCT
GGCCGCCAAGAACCTGTCCGACGCCATCCTGCTGAGCGACATCCTGAGAGTGAACACCGAGATCACCAAG
GCCCCCCTGAGCGCCTCTATGATCAAGAGATACGACGAGCACCACCAGGACCTGACCCTGCTGAAAGCTC
TCGTGCGGCAGCAGCTGCCTGAGAAGTACAAAGAGATTTTCTTCGACCAGAGCAAGAACGGCTACGCCGG
CTACATTGACGGCGGAGCCAGCCAGGAAGAGTTCTACAAGTTCATCAAGCCCATCCTGGAAAAGATGGAC
GGCACCGAGGAACTGCTCGTGAAGCTGAACAGAGAGGACCTGCTGCGGAAGCAGCGGACCTTCGACAACG
GCAGCATCCCCCACCAGATCCACCTGGGAGAGCTGCACGCCATTCTGCGGCGGCAGGAAGATTTTTACCC
ATTCCTGAAGGACAACCGGGAAAAGATCGAGAAGATCCTGACCTTCCGCATCCCCTACTACGTGGGCCCT
CTGGCCAGGGGAAACAGCAGATTCGCCTGGATGACCAGAAAGAGCGAGGAAACCATCACCCCCTGGAACT
TCGAGGAAGTGGTGGACAAGGGCGCTTCCGCCCAGAGCTTCATCGAGCGGATGACCAACTTCGATAAGAA
CCTGCCCAACGAGAAGGTGCTGCCCAAGCACAGCCTGCTGTACGAGTACTTCACCGTGTATAACGAGCTG
ACCAAAGTGAAATACGTGACCGAGGGAATGAGAAAGCCCGCCTTCCTGAGCGGCGAGCAGAAAAAGGCCA
TCGTGGACCTGCTGTTCAAGACCAACCGGAAAGTGACCGTGAAGCAGCTGAAAGAGGACTACTTCAAGAA
AATCGAGTGCTTCGACTCCGTGGAAATCTCCGGCGTGGAAGATCGGTTCAACGCCTCCCTGGGCACATAC
CACGATCTGCTGAAAATTATCAAGGACAAGGACTTCCTGGACAATGAGGAAAACGAGGACATTCTGGAAG
ATATCGTGCTGACCCTGACACTGTTTGAGGACAGAGAGATGATCGAGGAACGGCTGAAAACCTATGCCCA
CCTGTTCGACGACAAAGTGATGAAGCAGCTGAAGCGGCGGAGATACACCGGCTGGGGCAGGCTGAGCCGG
AAGCTGATCAACGGCATCCGGGACAAGCAGTCCGGCAAGACAATCCTGGATTTCCTGAAGTCCGACGGCT
TCGCCAACAGAAACTTCATGCAGCTGATCCACGACGACAGCCTGACCTTTAAAGAGGACATCCAGAAAGC
CCAGGTGTCCGGCCAGGGCGATAGCCTGCACGAGCACATTGCCAATCTGGCCGGCAGCCCCGCCATTAAG
AAGGGCATCCTGCAGACAGTGAAGGTGGTGGACGAGCTCGTGAAAGTGATGGGCCGGCACAAGCCCGAGA
ACATCGTGATCGAAATGGCCAGAGAGAACCAGACCACCCAGAAGGGACAGAAGAACAGCCGCGAGAGAAT
GAAGCGGATCGAAGAGGGCATCAAAGAGCTGGGCAGCCAGATCCTGAAAGAACACCCCGTGGAAAACACC
CAGCTGCAGAACGAGAAGCTGTACCTGTACTACCTGCAGAATGGGCGGGATATGTACGTGGACCAGGAAC
TGGACATCAACCGGCTGTCCGACTACGATGTGGACCATATCGTGCCTCAGAGCTTTCTGAAGGACGACTC
CATCGACAACAAGGTGCTGACCAGAAGCGACAAGAACCGGGGCAAGAGCGACAACGTGCCCTCCGAAGAG
GTCGTGAAGAAGATGAAGAACTACTGGCGGCAGCTGCTGAACGCCAAGCTGATTACCCAGAGAAAGTTCG
ACAATCTGACCAAGGCCGAGAGAGGCGGCCTGAGCGAACTGGATAAGGCCGGCTTCATCAAGAGACAGCT
GGTGGAAACCCGGCAGATCACAAAGCACGTGGCACAGATCCTGGACTCCCGGATGAACACTAAGTACGAC
GAGAATGACAAGCTGATCCGGGAAGTGAAAGTGATCACCCTGAAGTCCAAGCTGGTGTCCGATTTCCGGA
AGGATTTCCAGTTTTACAAAGTGCGCGAGATCAACAACTACCACCACGCCCACGACGCCTACCTGAACGC
CGTCGTGGGAACCGCCCTGATCAAAAAGTACCCTAAGCTGGAAAGCGAGTTCGTGTACGGCGACTACAAG
GTGTACGACGTGCGGAAGATGATCGCCAAGAGCGAGCAGGAAATCGGCAAGGCTACCGCCAAGTACTTCT
TCTACAGCAACATCATGAACTTTTTCAAGACCGAGATTACCCTGGCCAACGGCGAGATCCGGAAGCGGCC
TCTGATCGAGACAAACGGCGAAACCGGGGAGATCGTGTGGGATAAGGGCCGGGATTTTGCCACCGTGCGG
AAAGTGCTGAGCATGCCCCAAGTGAATATCGTGAAAAAGACCGAGGTGCAGACAGGCGGCTTCAGCAAAG
AGTCTATCCTGCCCAAGAGGAACAGCGATAAGCTGATCGCCAGAAAGAAGGACTGGGACCCTAAGAAGTA
CGGCGGCTTCGACAGCCCCACCGTGGCCTATTCTGTGCTGGTGGTGGCCAAAGTGGAAAAGGGCAAGTCC
AAGAAACTGAAGAGTGTGAAAGAGCTGCTGGGGATCACCATCATGGAAAGAAGCAGCTTCGAGAAGAATC
CCATCGACTTTCTGGAAGCCAAGGGCTACAAAGAAGTGAAAAAGGACCTGATCATCAAGCTGCCTAAGTA
CTCCCTGTTCGAGCTGGAAAACGGCCGGAAGAGAATGCTGGCCTCTGCCGGCGAACTGCAGAAGGGAAAC
GAACTGGCCCTGCCCTCCAAATATGTGAACTTCCTGTACCTGGCCAGCCACTATGAGAAGCTGAAGGGCT
CCCCCGAGGATAATGAGCAGAAACAGCTGTTTGTGGAACAGCACAAGCACTACCTGGACGAGATCATCGA
GCAGATCAGCGAGTTCTCCAAGAGAGTGATCCTGGCCGACGCTAATCTGGACAAAGTGCTGTCCGCCTAC
AACAAGCACCGGGATAAGCCCATCAGAGAGCAGGCCGAGAATATCATCCACCTGTTTACCCTGACCAATC
TGGGAGCCCCTGCCGCCTTCAAGTACTTTGACACCACCATCGACCGGAAGAGGTACACCAGCACCAAAGA
GGTGCTGGACGCCACCCTGATCCACCAGAGCATCACCGGCCTGTACGAGACACGGATCGACCTGTCTCAG
CTGGGAGGCGACAAAAGGCCGGCGGCCACGAAAAAGGCCGGCCAGGCAAAAAAGAAAAAGGAATTCGGCA
GTGGAGAGGGCAGAGGAAGTCTGCTAACATGCGGTGACGTCGAGGAGAATCCTGGCCCAGTGAGCAAGGG
CGAGGAGCTGTTCACCGGGGTGGTGCCCATCCTGGTCGAGCTGGACGGCGACGTAAACGGCCACAAGTTC
AGCGTGTCCGGCGAGGGCGAGGGCGATGCCACCTACGGCAAGCTGACCCTGAAGTTCATCTGCACCACCG
GCAAGCTGCCCGTGCCCTGGCCCACCCTCGTGACCACCCTGACCTACGGCGTGCAGTGCTTCAGCCGCTA
CCCCGACCACATGAAGCAGCACGACTTCTTCAAGTCCGCCATGCCCGAAGGCTACGTCCAGGAGCGCACC
ATCTTCTTCAAGGACGACGGCAACTACAAGACCCGCGCCGAGGTGAAGTTCGAGGGCGACACCCTGGTGA
ACCGCATCGAGCTGAAGGGCATCGACTTCAAGGAGGACGGCAACATCCTGGGGCACAAGCTGGAGTACAA
CTACAACAGCCACAACGTCTATATCATGGCCGACAAGCAGAAGAACGGCATCAAGGTGAACTTCAAGATC
CGCCACAACATCGAGGACGGCAGCGTGCAGCTCGCCGACCACTACCAGCAGAACACCCCCATCGGCGACG
GCCCCGTGCTGCTGCCCGACAACCACTACCTGAGCACCCAGTCCGCCCTGAGCAAAGACCCCAACGAGAA
GCGCGATCACATGGTCCTGCTGGAGTTCGTGACCGCCGCCGGGATCACTCTCGGCATGGACGAGCTGTAC
AAGGAATTCTAACTAGAGCTCGCTGATCAGCCTCGACTGTGCCTTCTAGTTGCCAGCCATCTGTTGTTTG
CCCCTCCCCCGTGCCTTCCTTGACCCTGGAAGGTGCCACTCCCACTGTCCTTTCCTAATAAAATGAGGAA
ATTGCATCGCATTGTCTGAGTAGGTGTCATTCTATTCTGGGGGGTGGGGTGGGGCAGGACAGCAAGGGGG
AGGATTGGGAAGAGAATAGCAGGCATGCTGGGGAGCGGCCGCAGGAACCCCTAGTGATGGAGTTGGCCAC
TCCCTCTCTGCGCGCTCGCTCGCTCACTGAGGCCGGGCGACCAAAGGTCGCCCGACGCCCGGGCTTTGCC
CGGGCGGCCTCAGTGAGCGAGCGAGCGCGCAGCTGCCTGCAGGGGCGCCTGATGCGGTATTTTCTCCTTA
CGCATCTGTGCGGTATTTCACACCGCATA
[95 nt withheld, positions 6750-6844]
T
[46 nt withheld, positions 6846-6891]
C
[141 nt withheld, positions 6893-7033]
CCTTTGACGTTGGAGTCCACGTTCTTT
[37 nt withheld, positions 7061-7097]
ACTCTATCTCGGGCTATTCTTTTGATTTATAAGGGATTTTGCCGATTTCGGTCTATTGGTTAAAAAATGA
GCTGATTTAACAAAAATTTAACGCGAATTTTAACAAAATATTAACGTTTACAATTTTATGGTGCACTCTC
AGTACAATCTGCTCTGATGCCGCATAGTTAAGCCAGCCCCGACACCCGCCAACACCCGCTGACGCGCCCT
GACGGGCTTGTCTGCTCCCGGCATCCGCTTACAGACAAGCTGTGACCGTCTCCGGGAGCTGCATGTGTCA
GAGGTTTTCACCGTCATCACCGAAACGCGCGAGACGAAAGGGCCTCGTGATACGCCTATTTTTATAGGTT
AATGTCATGATAATAATGGTTTCTTAGACGTCAGGTGGCACTTTTCGGGGAAATGTGCGCGGAACCCCTA
TTTGTTTATTTTTCTAAATACATTCAAATATGTATCCGCTCATGAGACAATAACCCTGATAAATGCTTCA
ATAATATTGAAAAAGGAAGAGTATGAGTATTCAACATTTCCGTGTCGCCCTTATTCCCTTTTTTGCGGCA
TTTTGCCTTCCTGTTTTTGCTCACCCAGAAACGCTGGTGAAAGTAAAAGATGCTGAAGATCAGTTGGGTG
CACGAGTGGGTTACATCGAACTGGATCTCAACAGCGGTAAGATCCTTGAGAGTTTTCGCCCCGAAGAACG
TTTTCCAATGATGAGCACTTTTAAAGTTCTGCTATGTGGCGCGGTATTATCCCGTATTGACGCCGGGCAA
GAGCAACTCGGTCGCCGCATACACTATTCTCAGAATGACTTGGTTGAGTACTCACCAGTCACAGAAAAGC
ATCTTACGGATGGCATGACAGTAAGAGAATTATGCAGTGCTGCCATAACCATGAGTGATAACACTGCGGC
CAACTTACTTCTGACAACGATCGGAGGACCGAAGGAGCTAACCGCTTTTTTGCACAACATGGGGGATCAT
GTAACTCGCCTTGATCGTTGGGAACCGGAGCTGAATGAAGCCATACCAAACGACGAGCGTGACACCACGA
TGCCTGTAGCAATGGCAACAACGTTGCGCAAACTATTAACTGGCGAACTACTTACTCTAGCTTCCCGGCA
ACAATTAATAGACTGGATGGAGGCGGATAAAGTTGCAGGACCACTTCTGCGCTCGGCCCTTCCGGCTGGC
TGGTTTATTGCTGATAAATCTGGAGCCGGTGAGCGTGGAAGCCGCGGTATCATTGCAGCACTGGGGCCAG
ATGGTAAGCCCTCCCGTATCGTAGTTATCTACACGACGGGGAGTCAGGCAACTATGGATGAACGAAATAG
ACAGATCGCTGAGATAGGTGCCTCACTGATTAAGCATTGGTAACTGTCAGACCAAGTTTACTCATATATA
CTTTAGATTGATTTAAAACTTCATTTTTAATTTAAAAGGATCTAGGTGAAGATCCTTTTTGATAATCTCA
TGACCAAAATCCCTTAACGTGAGTTTTCGTTCCACTGAGCGTCAGACCCCGTAGAAAAGATCAAAGGATC
TTCTTGAGATCCTTTTTTTCTGCGCGTAATCTGCTGCTTGCAAACAAAAAAACCACCGCTACCAGCGGTG
GTTTGTTTGCCGGATCAAGAGCTACCAACTCTTTTTCCGAAGGTAACTGGCTTCAGCAGAGCGCAGATAC
CAAATACTGTTCTTCTAGTGTAGCCGTAGTTAGGCCACCACTTCAAGAACTCTGTAGCACCGCCTACATA
CCTCGCTCTGCTAATCCTGTTACCAGTGGCTGCTGCCAGTGGCGATAAGTCGTGTCTTACCGGGTTGGAC
TCAAGACGATAGTTACCGGATAAGGCGCAGCGGTCGGGCTGAACGGGGGGTTCGTGCACACAGCCCAGCT
TGGAGCGAACGACCTACACCGAACTGAGATACCTACAGCGTGAGCTATGAGAAAGCGCCACGCTTCCCGA
AGGGAGAAAGGCGGACAGGTATCCGGTAAGCGGCAGGGTCGGAACAGGAGAGCGCACGAGGGAGCTTCCA
GGGGGAAACGCCTGGTATCTTTATAGTCCTGTCGGGTTTCGCCACCTCTGACTTGAGCGTCGATTTTTGT
GATGCTCGTCAGGGGGGCGGAGCCTATGGAAAAACGCCAGCAACGCGGCCTTTTTACGGTTCCTGGCCTT
TTGCTGGCCTTTTGCTCACATGT
